>Addgene plasmid #202337 | 90.b_pSTC0-zeo | addgene full sequence | sequence record 405936 | Addgene NGS Result
GTATCTCAGTTCGGTGTAGGTCGTTCGCTCCAAGCTGGGCTGTGTGCACGAACCCCCCGTTCAGCCCGAC
CGCTGCGCCTTATCCGGTAACTATCGTCTTGAGTCCAACCCGGTAAGACACGACTTATCGCCACTGGCAG
CAGCCACTGGTAACAGGATTAGCAGAGCGAGGTATGTAGGCGGTGCTACAGAGTTCTTGAAGTGGTGGCC
TAACTACGGCTACACTAGAAGAACAGTATTTGGTATCTGCGCTCTGCTGAAGCCAGTTACCTTCGGAAAA
AGAGTTGGTAGCTCTTGATCCGGCAAACAAACCACCGCTGGTAGCGGTGGTTTTTTTGTTTGCAAGCAGC
AGATTACGCGCAGAAAAAAAGGATCTCAAGAAGATCCTTTGATCTTTTCTACGGGGTCTGACGCTCAGTG
GAACGAAAACTCACGTTAAGGGATTTTGGTCATGAGATTATCAAAAAGGATCTTCACCTAGATCCTTTTA
AATTAAAAATGAAGTTTTAAATCAATCTAAAGTATATATGAGTAAACTTGGTCTGACAGCTCGAGTCCCG
TCAAGTCAGCGTAATGCTCTGCCAGTGTTACAACCAATTAACCAATTCTGATCAGTCCTGCTCCTCGGCC
ACGAAGTGCACGCAGTTGCCGGCCGGGTCGCGCAGGGCGAACTCCCGCCCCCACGGCTGCTCGCCGATCT
CGGTCATGGCCGGCCCGGAGGCGTCCCGGAAGTTCGTGGACACGACCTCCGACCACTCGGCGTACAGCTC
GTCCAGGCCGCGCACCCACACCCAGGCCAGGGTGTTGTCCGGCACCACCTGGTCCTGGACCGCGCTGATG
AACAGGGTCACGTCGTCCCGGACCACACCGGCGAAGTCGTCCTCCACGAAGTCCCGGGAGAACCCGAGCC
GGTCGGTCCAGAACTCGACCGCTCCGGCGACGTCGCGCGCGGTGAGCACCGGAACGGCACTGGTCAACTT
GGCCATAACACCCCTTGTATTACTGTTTATGTAAGCAGACAGTTTTATTGTTCATGATGATATATTTTTA
TCTTGTGCAATGTAACATCAGAGATTTTGAGACACAACGTGGCTTTGTTGAATAAATCGAACTTTTGCTG
AGTTGAAGGATCAGCTCGAGTTACCAATGCTTAATCAGTGAGGCACCTATCTCAGCGATCTGTCTATTTC
GTTCATCCATTGATGCCGGAGTCCCCGTCAAGTAGATAACTACGATACGAGCGGGCTTACCATCTGGCCC
CAGTGCTGCAACGATACCGCGAGACCCACGCTCACCGGCTCCAGATTTATCAGCAATAAACCAGCCAGCC
GGAAGAACCGAGCGCAGAAGTGGTCCTGCAACTTTATCCGCCACCATCCAGTCTATTAATTGTTGCCGGG
AAGCGGGAGTAAGTACTTCGCCAGTTAATAGTTTGCGCAACGTAGCTGCCATTGCTGCAGGGGTCGTGGT
GTCACGCTCGTCGCCTGGTATGGCTTCATTCAGCTCCGGTTCCCAACGATCAAGGCGAGTTACATGATCC
CCGATGCTTCTCAAAAAAGCGGTTAGGCCCTTCGGTCCTCCGATCGTTGTCAGAAGTAAGTTGGCAGCAG
TGTTATCACTCATGGTTATGGCAGCACTGCATAATTCCCCTACTGTCATGCCATCAGCAAGATGCTTTTC
TGTGACTGGTGAGTACTCAACCAAGTCCTGCTGGCGATAGTGTATGCGGCGGTCGAGTTGCTCTTGCCCG
GCGTCAACACGGGATAATACCGCACCACATAGCAGAACTTTAAAAGTGCTCATCATTGGAAAACGTTCAT
CGGGGCGATATCCCTCAAGGATCTTACCGCTCGCGAGATCCAGTTCAGCGTAACCCACTCGACCACCCAA
CTGGCTTTCAGCTTCTTTTACTTTCACCAGCGTTTCTGGGTGAGCAAAAACAGGAAGGCAAAATGCCGCA
AAAAAGGGAATAAGGGCGACACGAAAATGTTGAATACTCATACTCTTCCTTTTTCAATATTATTGAAGCA
TTTATCAGGGTTATTGTCTCATGAGCGGATACATATTTGAATGTATTTAGAAAAATAAACAAATAGGGGT
TCCGCGCACATTTCCCCGAAAAGTGCCACCTGACGTCTAAGAAACCATTATTATCATGACATTAACCTAT
AAAAATAGGCGTATCACGAGGCAGAATTTCAGATAAAAAAAATCCTTAGCTTTCGCTAAGGATGATTTCT
GGAATTCGCGGCCGCTGCTAGCCGTAAAGGAGAAGAACTTTTCACTGGAGTTGTCCCAATTCTTGTTGAA
TTAGATGGTGATGTTAATGGGCACAAATTTTCTGTCAGTGGAGAGGGTGAAGGTGATGCAACATACGGAA
AACTTACCCTTAAATTTATTTGCACTACTGGAAAACTACCTGTTCCATGGCCAACACTTGTCACTACTTT
CGGTTATGGTGTTCAATGCTTTGCGAGATACCCAGATCATATGAAACAGCATGACTTTTTCAAGAGTGCC
ATGCCCGAAGGTTATGTACAGGAAAGAACTATATTTTTCAAAGATGACGGGAACTACAAGACACGTGCTG
AAGTCAAGTTTGAAGGTGATACCCTTGTTAATAGAATCGAGTTAAAAGGTATTGATTTTAAAGAAGATGG
AAACATTCTTGGACACAAATTGGAATACAACTATAACTCACACAATGTATACATCATGGCAGACAAACAA
AAGAATGGAATCAAAGTTAACTTCAAAATTAGACACAACATTGAAGATGGAAGCGTTCAACTAGCAGACC
ATTATCAACAAAATACTCCAATTGGCGATGGCCCTGTCCTTTTACCAGACAACCATTACCTGTCCACACA
ATCTGCCCTTTCGAAAGATCCCAACGAAAAGAGAGACCACATGGTCCTTCTTGAGTTTGTAACAGCTGCT
GGGATTACACATGGCATGGATGAACTATACAAATAATAATACTAGAGCCAGGCATCAAATAAAACGAAAG
GCTCAGTCGAAAGACTGGGCCTTTCGTTTTATCTGTTGTTTGTCGGTGAACGCTCTCTACTAGAGTCACA
CTGGCTCACCTTCGGGTGGGCCTTTCTGCGTTTATATACTAGTAGCGGCCGCTGCAGTCCGGCAAAAAAG
GGCAAGGTGTCACCACCCTGCCCTTTTTCTTTAAAACCGAAAAGATTACTTCGCGTTATGCAGGCTTCCT
CGCTCACTGACTCGCTGCGCTCGGTCGTTCGGCTGCGGCGAGCGGTATCAGCTCACTCAAAGGCGGTAAT
ACGGTTATCCACAGAATCAGGGGATAACGCAGGAAAGAACATGTGAGCAAAAGGCCAGCAAAAGGCCAGG
AACCGTAAAAAGGCCGCGTTGCTGGCGTTTTTCCACAGGCTCCGCCCCCCTGACGAGCATCACAAAAATC
GACGCTCAAGTCAGAGGTGGCGAAACCCGACAGGACTATAAAGATACCAGGCGTTTCCCCCTGGAAGCTC
CCTCGTGCGCTCTCCTGTTCCGACCCTGCCGCTTACCGGATACCTGTCCGCCTTTCTCCCTTCGGGAAGC
GTGGCGCTTTCTCATAGCTCACGCTGTAG
Features (pLannotate 1.2.2; 10 found; start..end, strand, type, name):
    612..986     -  CDS            BleoR: antibiotic-binding protein; Sh ble from Streptoalloteichus hindustanus; confers resistance to bleomycin, phleomycin, and Zeocin™
   1144..2001    -  CDS            bla: BLAT_ECOLX - Experimental evidence at protein level: Swiss-Prot protein existence level 1. TEM-type are the most prevalent beta-lactamases in enterobacteria; they hydrolyze the beta-lactam bond in susceptible beta-lactam antibiotics, thus conferring resistance to penicillins and cephalosporins. TEM-3 and TEM-4 are capable of hydrolyzing cefotaxime and ceftazidime. TEM-5 is capable of hydrolyzing ceftazidime. TEM-6 is capable of hydrolyzing ceftazidime and aztreonam. TEM-8/CAZ-2, TEM- 16/CAZ-7 and TEM-24/CAZ-6 are markedly active against ceftazidime. IRT- 4 shows resistance to beta-lactamase in
   2002..2106    -  promoter       AmpR promoter: bla
   2196..2239    -  terminator     bacterial terminator: putative bacterial transcription terminator
   2263..2973    +  CDS            hfriFP: hfriFP is a fluorescent protein published in 2013, derived from Herbaspirillum frisingense.
   2996..3067    +  terminator     rrnB T1 terminator: transcription terminator T1 from the E. coli rrnB gene
   3083..3110    +  terminator     T7Te terminator: phage T7 early transcription terminator
   3117..3137    +  misc_feature   BioBrick suffix: universal suffix for all parts
   3138..3195    +  terminator     his operon terminator: This putative transcriptin terminator from the E. coli his operon has a 2-bp deletion introduced during synthesis. Its efficiency has not been determined.
   3390..379     -  rep_origin     ori (across the origin): high-copy-number ColE1/pMB1/pBR322/pUC origin of replication
