[The description below was written by a language model from this plasmid's Addgene catalogue record and pLannotate feature annotations shown in this document.]
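Description:
90.b_pSTC0-zeo is a small (about 3.6 kb) bacterial plasmid carrying a synthetic, computationally designed gene called "90.b". The backbone is a modified pSTC0 in which the original kanamycin resistance cassette has been replaced by a Zeocin resistance cassette. It is propagated in E. coli from a high-copy ColE1/pUC-type origin. Selection uses the Sh ble gene (BleoR), whose product binds bleomycin-family antibiotics and so confers resistance to them. The record lists the copy number as unknown.

The catalogue entry does not say what protein 90.b is. However, the feature table shows a full-length open reading frame matched to TEM-type beta-lactamase (bla), placed directly downstream of the native AmpR (bla) promoter. Because ampicillin is not listed as the selection marker, this ORF is most plausibly the 90.b insert itself: a designed TEM beta-lactamase variant expressed from its natural promoter. That reading would also explain the need for an independent, non-beta-lactam marker, although the record does not confirm it.

On the opposite strand, set off from the bla cassette by a putative bacterial terminator, the annotation tool detects an ORF it matches to the fluorescent protein hfriFP. This ORF is followed by the rrnB T1 and T7Te terminators, a BioBrick suffix and a his operon terminator. No promoter is annotated for it, and its role is not described.

The associated work concerns evolution-informed protein design that aims to improve several functional properties at once. The plasmid therefore most likely serves to express this design in E. coli for functional characterisation, such as antibiotic resistance phenotyping.
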