Addgene plasmid #202337: 90.b_pSTC0-zeo
Purpose: Design 90.b in modified pSTC0 vector in which kan resistance cassette is replaced with zeo resistance cassette
Depositing lab: Nicholas Gauthier. Depositing organization: Dana-Farber Cancer Institute. Publication: Simultaneous enhancement of multiple functional properties using evolution-informed protein design. Fram B, Su Y, Truebridge I, Riesselman AJ, Ingraham JB, Passera A, Napier E, Thadani NN, Lim S, Roberts K, Kaur G, Stiffler MA, Marks DS, Bahl CD, Khan AR, Sander C, Gauthier NP. Nat Commun. 2024 Jun 20;15(1):5141. doi: 10.1038/s41467-024-49119-x. PubMed 38902262.
Backbone
  Vector backbone: pSTC0-zeo
Growth in bacteria
  Bacterial resistance: Bleocin (Zeocin), 50 μg/mL
  Growth temperature: 37°C
  Growth strain: DH5alpha
  Copy number: Unknown
Gene/Insert
  Gene/Insert name: 90.b
  Species: Synthetic
Terms and licenses: Academic/Nonprofit Terms; Industry Terms: Not Available to Industry
Depositor comments: Please visit https://doi.org/10.1101/2023.05.09.539914 for bioRxiv preprint.
How to cite: 90.b_pSTC0-zeo was a gift from Nicholas Gauthier (Addgene plasmid # 202337 ; http://n2t.net/addgene:202337 ; RRID:Addgene_202337)
